Addgene plasmid #205972: pHS1859
Depositing lab: Feng Zhang. Publication: Uncovering the functional diversity of rare CRISPR-Cas systems with deep terascale clustering. Altae-Tran H, Kannan S, Suberski AJ, Mears KS, Demircioglu FE, Moeller L, Kocalar S, Oshiro R, Makarova KS, Macrae RK, Koonin EV, Zhang F. Science. 2023 Nov 24;382(6673):eadi1910. doi: 10.1126/science.adi1910. Epub 2023 Nov 23. PubMed 37995242.
Backbone
  Vector backbone: pcDNA3.1(+)
  Vector type: Mammalian Expression
  Selectable markers: Neomycin (select with G418)
Growth in bacteria
  Bacterial resistance: Ampicillin, 100 μg/mL
  Growth temperature: 37°C
  Growth strain: NEB Stable
  Copy number: High Copy
Gene/Insert
  Gene/Insert name: Csy3/Cas7 from JAGBLH010000220, Cas8-HNH
  Species: Selenomonas sp. isolate RGIG9219 Water_deer_Rumen (MAG), JAGBLH010000220
  Promoter: CMV
  Tag / fusion protein: FLAG-SV40 NLS (N terminal on insert)
  Cloning method: Gibson Cloning
Terms and licenses: Academic/Nonprofit Terms; Industry Terms: Not Available to Industry
How to cite: pHS1859 was a gift from Feng Zhang (Addgene plasmid # 205972 ; http://n2t.net/addgene:205972 ; RRID:Addgene_205972)
