[The description below was written by a language model from this plasmid's Addgene catalogue record and pLannotate feature annotations shown in this document.]
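Description:
pHS1859 is a mammalian expression plasmid built on the pcDNA3.1(+) backbone, 6,457 nt in the sequenced record. It is propagated in E. coli through a high-copy ColE1/pUC-type origin and selected with ampicillin via the β-lactamase gene and its native promoter. An f1 bacteriophage origin is also present, as are small lac promoter/operator remnants typical of this backbone. For selection in mammalian cells, an SV40 enhancer/early promoter drives the neomycin phosphotransferase gene (G418 resistance), followed by an SV40 polyadenylation signal.

The expression cassette consists of the human cytomegalovirus immediate-early enhancer and promoter, a T7 promoter just downstream, and a bovine growth hormone polyadenylation signal. The catalogue lists the insert as Csy3/Cas7 from a Selenomonas sp. metagenome-assembled genome (water deer rumen, contig JAGBLH010000220). That locus belongs to a CRISPR-Cas system whose Cas8 carries an HNH nuclease domain. The protein bears an N-terminal FLAG epitope and SV40 nuclear localisation signal, allowing detection and nuclear targeting. The automated annotation does not label the insert, but the unannotated interval of roughly 1.2 kb between the T7 promoter and the bGH signal is where it would lie. That size fits a single Cas7-type subunit rather than Cas7 plus Cas8-HNH, so the "Cas8-HNH" wording probably names the system rather than a second encoded protein, though the record does not make this explicit.

The plasmid comes from a study mining rare CRISPR-Cas systems. It is presumably used alongside plasmids for the other effector subunits to reconstitute the complex in mammalian cells, although the record does not state this.
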