Features (pLannotate 1.2.2; 19 found; start..end, strand, type, name):
    850..954     -  promoter       AmpR promoter: bla
   1013..1065    -  misc_feature   bom (fragment): basis of mobility region from pBR322
   1220..1599    +  enhancer       CMV enhancer: human cytomegalovirus immediate early enhancer
   1600..1803    +  promoter       CMV promoter: human cytomegalovirus (CMV) immediate early promoter
   1799..1832    +  LTR            5' LTR (truncated) (fragment): truncated 5' long terminal repeat (LTR) from HIV-1
   1848..1866    +  promoter       T7 promoter: promoter for bacteriophage T7 RNA polymerase
   3039..3263    +  polyA_signal   bGH poly(A) signal: bovine growth hormone polyadenylation signal
   3267..3288    +  promoter       SV40 promoter (fragment): SV40 enhancer and early promoter
   3309..3737    +  rep_origin     f1 ori (sequence partly withheld): f1 bacteriophage origin of replication; arrow indicates direction of (+) strand synthesis
   3751..4080    +  promoter       SV40 promoter: SV40 enhancer and early promoter
   4147..4938    +  CDS            neo: KKA2_KLEPN - Also known as kan, nptII. Experimental evidence at protein level: Swiss-Prot protein existence level 1. Resistance to kanamycin, neomycin, paromomycin, ribostamycin, butirosin and gentamicin B. From Klebsiella pneumoniae.
   4962..5120    +  CDS            ble (fragment): BLE_KLEPN - Experimental evidence at protein level: Swiss-Prot protein existence level 1. Binding protein with a strong affinity to the bleomycin family of antibiotics. Binds to CL990; an antimitotic-antibiotic compound. From Klebsiella pneumoniae.
   5115..5236    +  polyA_signal   SV40 poly(A) signal: SV40 polyadenylation signal
   5309..5325    -  protein_bind   lac operator: The lac repressor binds to the lac operator to inhibit transcription in E. coli. This inhibition can be relieved by adding lactose or isopropyl-β-D-thiogalactopyranoside (IPTG). lac repressor encoded by lacI
   5333..5363    -  promoter       lac promoter: promoter for the E. coli lac operon
   5378..5399    -  protein_bind   CAP binding site: CAP binding activates transcription in the presence of cAMP. E. coli catabolite activator protein
   5412..5504    -  CDS            lacI (fragment): lac repressor; lacI; The lac repressor binds to the lac operator to inhibit transcription in E. coli. This inhibition can be relieved by adding lactose or isopropyl-β-D-thiogalactopyranoside (IPTG).
   5687..6275    -  rep_origin     ori: high-copy-number ColE1/pMB1/pBR322/pUC origin of replication
   6446..849     -  CDS            AmpR (across the origin): β-lactamase; bla; confers resistance to ampicillin, carbenicillin, and related antibiotics
>Addgene plasmid #205972 | pHS1859 | addgene full sequence | sequence record 416242 | Addgene NGS Result
AATCAGTGAGGCACCTATCTCAGCGATCTGTCTATTTCGTTCATCCATAGTTGCCTGACTCCCCGTCGTG
TAGATAACTACGATACGGGAGGGCTTACCATCTGGCCCCAGTGCTGCAATGATACCGCGAGACCCACGCT
CACCGGCTCCAGATTTATCAGCAATAAACCAGCCAGCCGGAAGGGCCGAGCGCAGAAGTGGTCCTGCAAC
TTTATCCGCCTCCATCCAGTCTATTAATTGTTGCCGGGAAGCTAGAGTAAGTAGTTCGCCAGTTAATAGT
TTGCGCAACGTTGTTGCCATTGCTACAGGCATCGTGGTGTCACGCTCGTCGTTTGGTATGGCTTCATTCA
GCTCCGGTTCCCAACGATCAAGGCGAGTTACATGATCCCCCATGTTGTGCAAAAAAGCGGTTAGCTCCTT
CGGTCCTCCGATCGTTGTCAGAAGTAAGTTGGCCGCAGTGTTATCACTCATGGTTATGGCAGCACTGCAT
AATTCTCTTACTGTCATGCCATCCGTAAGATGCTTTTCTGTGACTGGTGAGTACTCAACCAAGTCATTCT
GAGAATAGTGTATGCGGCGACCGAGTTGCTCTTGCCCGGCGTCAATACGGGATAATACCGCGCCACATAG
CAGAACTTTAAAAGTGCTCATCATTGGAAAACGTTCTTCGGGGCGAAAACTCTCAAGGATCTTACCGCTG
TTGAGATCCAGTTCGATGTAACCCACTCGTGCACCCAACTGATCTTCAGCATCTTTTACTTTCACCAGCG
TTTCTGGGTGAGCAAAAACAGGAAGGCAAAATGCCGCAAAAAAGGGAATAAGGGCGACACGGAAATGTTG
AATACTCATACTCTTCCTTTTTCAATATTATTGAAGCATTTATCAGGGTTATTGTCTCATGAGCGGATAC
ATATTTGAATGTATTTAGAAAAATAAACAAATAGGGGTTCCGCGCACATTTCCCCGAAAAGTGCCACCTG
ACGTCGACGGATCGGGAGATCTCCCGATCCCCTATGGTGCACTCTCAGTACAATCTGCTCTGATGCCGCA
TAGTTAAGCCAGTATCTGCTCCCTGCTTGTGTGTTGGAGGTCGCTGAGTAGTGCGCGAGCAAAATTTAAG
CTACAACAAGGCAAGGCTTGACCGACAATTGCATGAAGAATCTGCTTAGGGTTAGGCGTTTTGCGCTGCT
TCGCGATGTACGGGCCAGATATACGCGTTGACATTGATTATTGACTAGTTATTAATAGTAATCAATTACG
GGGTCATTAGTTCATAGCCCATATATGGAGTTCCGCGTTACATAACTTACGGTAAATGGCCCGCCTGGCT
GACCGCCCAACGACCCCCGCCCATTGACGTCAATAATGACGTATGTTCCCATAGTAACGCCAATAGGGAC
TTTCCATTGACGTCAATGGGTGGAGTATTTACGGTAAACTGCCCACTTGGCAGTACATCAAGTGTATCAT
ATGCCAAGTACGCCCCCTATTGACGTCAATGACGGTAAATGGCCCGCCTGGCATTATGCCCAGTACATGA
CCTTATGGGACTTTCCTACTTGGCAGTACATCTACGTATTAGTCATCGCTATTACCATGGTGATGCGGTT
TTGGCAGTACATCAATGGGCGTGGATAGCGGTTTGACTCACGGGGATTTCCAAGTCTCCACCCCATTGAC
GTCAATGGGAGTTTGTTTTGGCACCAAAATCAACGGGACTTTCCAAAATGTCGTAACAACTCCGCCCCAT
TGACGCAAATGGGCGGTAGGCGTGTACGGTGGGAGGTCTATATAAGCAGAGCTCTCTGGCTAACTAGAGA
ACCCACTGCTTACTGGCTTATCGAAATTAATACGACTCACTATAGGGAGACCCAAGCTGGCTAGCGTTTA
AACTTAAGCTTGCCACCATGGACTATAAGGATGATGACGACAAGATGGCCGGATCTCCAAAAAAGAAACG
GAAGGTGGGATCC
[1005 nt withheld, positions 1974-2978]
TAAGGATCCTGAGGCCGCTCGAGTCTAAAGGGCCCGTTTAAACCCGCTGATCAGCCTCGACTGTGCCTTC
TAGTTGCCAGCCATCTGTTGTTTGCCCCTCCCCCGTGCCTTCCTTGACCCTGGAAGGTGCCACTCCCACT
GTCCTTTCCTAATAAAATGAGGAAATTGCATCGCATTGTCTGAGTAGGTGTCATTCTATTCTGGGGGGTG
GGGTGGGGCAGGACAGCAAGGGGGAGGATTGGGAAGACAATAGCAGGCATGCTGGGGATGCGGTGGGCTC
TATGGCTTCTGAGGCGGAAAGAACCAGCTGGGGCTCTAGGGGGTATCCCC
[124 nt withheld, positions 3309-3432]
C
[91 nt withheld, positions 3434-3524]
A
[49 nt withheld, positions 3526-3574]
CCTTTGACGTTGGAGTCCACGTTCTTT
[37 nt withheld, positions 3602-3638]
ACCCTATCTCGGTCTATTCTTTTGATTTATAAGGGATTTTGCCGATTTCGGCCTATTGGTTAAAAAATGA
GCTGATTTAACAAAAATTTAACGCGAATTAATTCTGTGGAATGTGTGTCAGTTAGGGTGTGGAAAGTCCC
CAGGCTCCCCAGCAGGCAGAAGTATGCAAAGCATGCATCTCAATTAGTCAGCAACCAGGTGTGGAAAGTC
CCCAGGCTCCCCAGCAGGCAGAAGTATGCAAAGCATGCATCTCAATTAGTCAGCAACCATAGTCCCGCCC
CTAACTCCGCCCATCCCGCCCCTAACTCCGCCCAGTTCCGCCCATTCTCCGCCCCATGGCTGACTAATTT
TTTTTATTTATGCAGAGGCCGAGGCCGCCTCTGCCTCTGAGCTATTCCAGAAGTAGTGAGGAGGCTTTTT
TGGAGGCCTAGGCTTTTGCAAAAAGCTCCCGGGAGCTTGTATATCCATTTTCGGATCTGATCAAGAGACA
GGATGAGGATCGTTTCGCATGATTGAACAAGATGGATTGCACGCAGGTTCTCCGGCCGCTTGGGTGGAGA
GGCTATTCGGCTATGACTGGGCACAACAGACAATCGGCTGCTCTGATGCCGCCGTGTTCCGGCTGTCAGC
GCAGGGGCGCCCGGTTCTTTTTGTCAAGACCGACCTGTCCGGTGCCCTGAATGAACTGCAGGACGAGGCA
GCGCGGCTATCGTGGCTGGCCACGACGGGCGTTCCTTGCGCAGCTGTGCTCGACGTTGTCACTGAAGCGG
GAAGGGACTGGCTGCTATTGGGCGAAGTGCCGGGGCAGGATCTCCTGTCATCTCACCTTGCTCCTGCCGA
GAAAGTATCCATCATGGCTGATGCAATGCGGCGGCTGCATACGCTTGATCCGGCTACCTGCCCATTCGAC
CACCAAGCGAAACATCGCATCGAGCGAGCACGTACTCGGATGGAAGCCGGTCTTGTCGATCAGGATGATC
TGGACGAAGAGCATCAGGGGCTCGCGCCAGCCGAACTGTTCGCCAGGCTCAAGGCGCGCATGCCCGACGG
CGAGGATCTCGTCGTGACCCATGGCGATGCCTGCTTGCCGAATATCATGGTGGAAAATGGCCGCTTTTCT
GGATTCATCGACTGTGGCCGGCTGGGTGTGGCGGACCGCTATCAGGACATAGCGTTGGCTACCCGTGATA
TTGCTGAAGAGCTTGGCGGCGAATGGGCTGACCGCTTCCTCGTGCTTTACGGTATCGCCGCTCCCGATTC
GCAGCGCATCGCCTTCTATCGCCTTCTTGACGAGTTCTTCTGAGCGGGACTCTGGGGTTCGAAATGACCG
ACCAAGCGACGCCCAACCTGCCATCACGAGATTTCGATTCCACCGCCGCCTTCTATGAAAGGTTGGGCTT
CGGAATCGTTTTCCGGGACGCCGGCTGGATGATCCTCCAGCGCGGGGATCTCATGCTGGAGTTCTTCGCC
CACCCCAACTTGTTTATTGCAGCTTATAATGGTTACAAATAAAGCAATAGCATCACAAATTTCACAAATA
AAGCATTTTTTTCACTGCATTCTAGTTGTGGTTTGTCCAAACTCATCAATGTATCTTATCATGTCTGTAT
ACCGTCGACCTCTAGCTAGAGCTTGGCGTAATCATGGTCATAGCTGTTTCCTGTGTGAAATTGTTATCCG
CTCACAATTCCACACAACATACGAGCCGGAAGCATAAAGTGTAAAGCCTGGGGTGCCTAATGAGTGAGCT
AACTCACATTAATTGCGTTGCGCTCACTGCCCGCTTTCCAGTCGGGAAACCTGTCGTGCCAGCTGCATTA
ATGAATCGGCCAACGCGCGGGGAGAGGCGGTTTGCGTATTGGGCGCTCTTCCGCTTCCTCGCTCACTGAC
TCGCTGCGCTCGGTCGTTCGGCTGCGGCGAGCGGTATCAGCTCACTCAAAGGCGGTAATACGGTTATCCA
CAGAATCAGGGGATAACGCAGGAAAGAACATGTGAGCAAAAGGCCAGCAAAAGGCCAGGAACCGTAAAAA
GGCCGCGTTGCTGGCGTTTTTCCATAGGCTCCGCCCCCCTGACGAGCATCACAAAAATCGACGCTCAAGT
CAGAGGTGGCGAAACCCGACAGGACTATAAAGATACCAGGCGTTTCCCCCTGGAAGCTCCCTCGTGCGCT
CTCCTGTTCCGACCCTGCCGCTTACCGGATACCTGTCCGCCTTTCTCCCTTCGGGAAGCGTGGCGCTTTC
TCATAGCTCACGCTGTAGGTATCTCAGTTCGGTGTAGGTCGTTCGCTCCAAGCTGGGCTGTGTGCACGAA
CCCCCCGTTCAGCCCGACCGCTGCGCCTTATCCGGTAACTATCGTCTTGAGTCCAACCCGGTAAGACACG
ACTTATCGCCACTGGCAGCAGCCACTGGTAACAGGATTAGCAGAGCGAGGTATGTAGGCGGTGCTACAGA
GTTCTTGAAGTGGTGGCCTAACTACGGCTACACTAGAAGAACAGTATTTGGTATCTGCGCTCTGCTGAAG
CCAGTTACCTTCGGAAAAAGAGTTGGTAGCTCTTGATCCGGCAAACAAACCACCGCTGGTAGCGGTGGTT
TTTTTGTTTGCAAGCAGCAGATTACGCGCAGAAAAAAAGGATCTCAAGAAGATCCTTTGATCTTTTCTAC
GGGGTCTGACGCTCAGTGGAACGAAAACTCACGTTAAGGGATTTTGGTCATGAGATTATCAAAAAGGATC
TTCACCTAGATCCTTTTAAATTAAAAATGAAGTTTTAAATCAATCTAAAGTATATATGAGTAAACTTGGT
CTGACAGTTACCAATGCTT
